Addgene plasmid #124768: pFD115
Purpose: pFD115 carries cas9 controlled by an aTc-inducible Ptet promoter, a sgRNA controlled constitutively from PpflB S. aureus promoter to clone a guide between two BsaI sites and oriT on pLZ12 vector
Depositing lab: David Bikard. Publication: Gene silencing with CRISPRi in bacteria and optimization of dCas9 expression levels. Depardieu F, Bikard D. Methods. 2019 Aug 1. pii: S1046-2023(18)30497-3. doi: 10.1016/j.ymeth.2019.07.024. PubMed 31377338.
Backbone
  Vector backbone: pLZ12
  Backbone size w/o insert (bp): 3729
  Total vector size (bp): 9131
  Vector type: CRISPR
Growth in bacteria
  Bacterial resistance: Spectinomycin, 50 μg/mL
  Growth temperature: 37°C
  Growth strain: DH5alpha
  Copy number: Unknown
Gene/Insert 1
  Gene/Insert name: Ptet
  Insert size (bp): 855
  Promoter: Ptet
  Cloning method: Gibson Cloning
  Sequencing primers: 5′ AAGCACCCATTAGTTCAGTTACCATCACGGAAAAAGGTTATGCTG; 3′ CCATTTTTGCCTCCTATATGCCTCCGAATTCGATATCACT
Gene/Insert 2
  Gene/Insert name: cas9
  Species: Streptococcus pyogenes
  Cloning method: Gibson Cloning
  Sequencing primers: 5′ GAATTCGGAGGCATATAGGAGGCAAAAATGGATAAGAAATA; 3′ TCAGTCACCTCCTAGCTGACTCAA
Gene/Insert 3
  Gene/Insert name: term PpflB sgRNA (BsaI)
  Species: Synthetic
  Cloning method: Gibson Cloning
  Sequencing primers: 5′ GTCTTTATGAAACACGCATTGA; 3′ ATCCAATTTTCGTTTGTAGTAGAAACAGACGAAGAATCCATG
Terms and licenses: Academic/Nonprofit Terms; Industry Terms: Not Available to Industry
How to cite: pFD115 was a gift from David Bikard (Addgene plasmid # 124768 ; http://n2t.net/addgene:124768 ; RRID:Addgene_124768)
