[The description below was written by a language model from this plasmid's Addgene catalogue record and pLannotate feature annotations shown in this document.]
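Description:
pFD115 is a 9.1 kb bacterial CRISPR plasmid built on the pLZ12 backbone. It combines an inducible Streptococcus pyogenes cas9 gene with a guide RNA cloning cassette on a single mobilisable vector. The backbone carries a rolling-circle-type repB replication gene related to those of streptococcal and enterococcal plasmids. This is consistent with a shuttle vector able to replicate in Gram-positive hosts as well as in the E. coli cloning strain listed in the record. Selection is by spectinomycin, through the spc (aad9) adenylyltransferase gene. An incP oriT allows the plasmid to be transferred by conjugation from a donor that supplies the transfer functions. The short knt, MCS and Rosa26 homology arm fragments in the annotation appear to be backbone remnants or spurious matches rather than functional parts.

The payload has two units. The first is a divergently oriented Tn10 tetR gene facing a Ptet promoter with two tet operator sites, which drives the Cas9 coding sequence. TetR keeps transcription repressed until anhydrotetracycline is added, so nuclease expression can be controlled by the inducer. The rrnB T1 and T7Te terminators follow the cas9 reading frame and insulate the second unit. In that unit, the constitutive PpflB promoter from Staphylococcus aureus drives an sgRNA made up of a pair of BsaI sites upstream of the S. pyogenes guide scaffold. A chosen spacer can therefore be inserted by Golden Gate-style cloning of annealed oligonucleotides.

The record and the annotation both describe the gene as cas9, although the associated publication concerns CRISPRi and the tuning of dCas9 expression. The record does not indicate whether any catalytic mutations are present. The S. aureus promoter suggests use for programmable targeting in staphylococci or related Gram-positive bacteria.
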