Features (pLannotate 1.2.2; 14 found; start..end, strand, type, name):
     44..119     +  misc_RNA       gRNA scaffold: guide RNA scaffold for the Streptococcus pyogenes CRISPR/Cas9 system
    144..266     -  CDS            knt (fragment): KANU_BACSP - Also known as kan. Experimental evidence at protein level: Swiss-Prot protein existence level 1. Inactivates the antibiotic kanamycin by catalyzing the transfer of a nucleotidyl group from nucleoside triphosphates such as ATP to the 4'-hydroxyl group of the aminoglycoside. From Bacillus sp.
    266..292     +  misc_feature   MCS (fragment): pBluescript multiple cloning site
    294..403     -  oriT           oriT: incP origin of transfer
    771..1092    -  CDS            repB (fragment): RepB replication protein; repB; from Enterococcus faecalis plasmid pAMα1 AAN03827.1 22652809.0
   1920..2540    +  CDS            repB: REPB_STRAG - Experimental evidence at protein level: Swiss-Prot protein existence level 1. Is essential for plasmid replication. Nicks the positive strand at the plus origin of replication. From Streptococcus agalactiae.
   2707..2728    +  misc_feature   HA-R (fragment): right homology arm from intron 1 of the mouse Rosa26 gene (Soriano, 1999)
   2887..3648    -  CDS            spc: S9AD_ENTFL - Also known as aad9 From Enterococcus faecalis (Streptococcus faecalis).
   3916..4539    -  CDS            TetR: tetracycline repressor TetR; tetR from transposon Tn10; TetR binds to the tetracycline operator tetO to inhibit transcription. This inhibition can be relieved by adding tetracycline or doxycycline.
   4649..4666    +  protein_bind   tet operator (fragment): bacterial operator O1 for the tetR and tetA genes tetracycline repressor TetR
   4684..4701    +  protein_bind   tet operator (fragment): bacterial operator O1 for the tetR and tetA genes tetracycline repressor TetR
   4735..8841    +  CDS            Cas9: Cas9 (Csn1) endonuclease from the Streptococcus pyogenes Type II CRISPR/Cas system generates RNA-guided double strand breaks in DNA
   8850..8921    +  terminator     rrnB T1 terminator: transcription terminator T1 from the E. coli rrnB gene
   8937..8964    +  terminator     T7Te terminator: phage T7 early transcription terminator
>Addgene plasmid #124768 | pFD115 | addgene full sequence | sequence record 246185 | Addgene NGS Result
ACAACAAACATGCTACAATTAGTTGAGACCAGTCTAGGTCTCGGTTTTAGAGCTAGAAATAGCAAGTTAA
AATAAGGCTAGTCCGTTATCAACTTGAAAAAGTGGCACCGAGTCGGTGCTTTTTTTGGAGATCTGTCCAT
ACCCATGGATTCTTCGTCTGTTTCTACTCCATCAGTCTGACGACCAAGAGAGCCATAAACACCAATAGCC
TTAACATCATCCCCATATTTATCCAATATTCGTTCCTTAATTTCATGAACAATCTGATATCAAGCTTATC
GATACCGTCGACGCCGGCCAGCCTCGCAGAGCAGGATTCCCGTTGAGCACCGCCAGGTGCGAATAAGGGA
CAGTGAAGAAGGAACACCCGCTCGCGGGTGGGCCTACTTCACCTATCCTGCCCGGCTGACGCCGTTGGAT
ACACCAAGGAAAGTCTACACGAACCCTTTGGCAAAATCCTGTATATCGTGCGAAAAAGGATGGATATACC
GAAAAAATCGCTATAATGACCCCGAAGCAGGGTTATGCAGCGGAAAAGCGCTGGTACCCAATTCGCCCTA
TAGTGAGTCTTCTTCTCTAGTCATTATTATTGGTCCATTCACTATTCTCATTCCCTTTTCAGATAATTTT
AGATTTGCTTTTCTAAATAAGAATATTTGGAGAGCACCGTTCTTATTCAGCTATTAATAACTCGTCTTCC
TAAGCATCCTTCAATCCTTTTAATAACAATTATAGCATCTAATCTTCAACAAACTGGCCCGTTTGTTGAA
CTACTCTTTAATAAAATAATTTTTCCGTTCCCAATTCCACATTGCAATAATAGAAAATCCATCTTCATCG
GCTTTTTCGTCATCATCTGTATGAATCAAATCGCCTTCTTCTGTGTCATCAAGGTTTAATTTTTTATGTA
TTTCTTTTAACAAACCACCATAGGAGATTAACCTTTTACGGTGTAAACCTTCCTCCAAATCAGACAAACG
TTTCAAATTCTTTTCTTCATCATCGGTCATAAAATCCGTATCCTTTACAGGATATTTTGCAGTTTCGTCA
ATTGCCGATTGTATATCCGATTTATATTTATTTTTCGGTCGATTTTTTATTAAAACGTCTCAAAATCGTT
TCTGAGACGTTTTAGCGTTTATTTCGTTTAGTTATCGGCATAATCGTTAAAACAGGCGTTATCGTAGCGT
AAAAGCCCTTGAGCGTAGCGTGGCTTTGCAGCGAAGATGTTGTCTGTTAGATTATGAAAGCCGATGACTG
AATGAAATAATAAGCGCAGCGTCCTTCTATTTCGGTTGGAGGAGGCTCAAGGGAGTTTGAGGGAATGAAA
TTCCCTCATGGGTTTGATTTTAAAAATTGCTTGCAATTTTGCCGAGCGGTAGCGCTGGAAAATTTTTGAA
AAAAATTTGGAATTTGGAAAAAAATGGGGGGAAAGGAAGCGAATTTTGCTTCCGTACTACGACCCCCCAT
TAAGTGCCGAGTGCCAATTTTTGTGCCAAAAACGCTCTATCCCAACTGGCTCAAGGGTTTGAGGGGTTTT
TCAATCGCCAACGAATCGCCAACGTTTTCGCCAACGTTTTTTATAAATCTATATTTAAGTAGCTTTATTG
TTGTTTTTATGATTACAAAGTGATACACTAATTTTATAAAATTATTTGATTGGAGTTTTTTAAATGGTGA
TTTCAGAATCGAAAAAAAGAGTTATGATTTCTCTGACAAAAGAGCAAGATAAAAAATTAACAGATATGGC
GAAACAAAAAGGTTTTTCAAAATCTGCGGTTGCGGCGTTAGCTATAGAAGAATATGCAAGAAAGGAATCA
GAACAAAAAAAATAAGCGAAAGCTCGCGTTTTTAGAAGGATACGAGTTTTCGCTACTTGTTTTTGATAAG
GTAATTATATCATGGCTATTAAAAATACTAAAGCTAGAAATTTTGGATTTTTATTATATCCTGACTCAAT
TCCTAATGATTGGAAAGAAAAATTAGAGAGTTTGGGCGTATCTATGGCTGTCAGTCCTTTACACGATATG
GACGAAAAAAAAGATAAAGATACATGGAATAGTAGTGATGTTATACGAAATGGAAAGCACTATAAAAAAC
CACACTATCACGTTATATATATTGCACGAAATCCTGTAACAATAGAAAGCGTTAGGAACAAGATTAAGCG
AAAATTGGGGAATAGTTCAGTTGCTCATGTTGAGATACTTGATTATATCAAAGGTTCATATGAATATTTG
ACTCATGAATCAAAGGACGCTATTGCTAAGAATAAACATATATACGACAAAAAAGATATTTTGAACATTA
ATGATTTTGATATTGACCGCTATATAACACTTGATGAAAGCCAAAAAAGAAAATTGAAGAATTTACTTTT
AGATATAGTGGATGACTATAATTTGGTAAATACAAAAGATTTAATGGCTTTTATTCGCCTTAGGGGAGCG
GAGTTTGGAATTTTAAATACGAATGATGTAAAAGATATTGTTTCAACAAACTCTAGCGCCTTTAGATTAT
GGTTTGAGGGCAATTATCAGTGTGGATATAGAGCAAGTTATGCAAAGGTTCTTGATGCTGAAACGGGGGA
AATAAAATGACAAACAAAGAAAAAGAGTTATTTGCTGAAAATGAGGAATTAAAAAAAGAAATTAAGGACT
TAAAAGAGCGTATTGAAAGATACAGAGAAATGGAAGTTGAATTAAGTACAACAATAGATTTATTGAGAGG
AGGGATTATTGAATAAATAAAAGCCCCCCTGACGAAAGTCCAAGGGTTTATTGTTTTCTAAAATCTGATT
ACCAATTAGAATGAATATTTCCCAAATATTAAATAATAAAACAAAAAAATTAAAAAAGTGTTTCCACCAT
TTTTTCAATTTTTTTATAATTTTTTTAATCTGTTATTTAAATAGTTTATAGTTAAATTTACATTTTCATT
AGTCCATTCAATATTCTCTCCAAGATAACTACGAACTGCTAACAAAATTCTCTCCCTATGTTCTAATGGA
GAAGATTCAGCCACTGCATTTCCCGCAATATCTTTTGGTATGATTTTACCCGTGTCCATAGTTAAAATCA
TACGGCATAAAGTTAATATAGAGTTGGTTTCATCATCCTGATAATTATCTATTAATTCCTCTGACGAATC
CATAATGGCTCTTCTCACATCAGAAAATGGAATATCAGGTAGTAATTCCTCTAAGTCATAATTTCCGTAT
ATTCTTTTATTTTTTCGTTTTGCTTGGTAAAGCATTATGGTTAAATCTGAATTTAATTCCTTCTGAGGAA
TGTATCCTTGTTCATAAAGCTCTTGTAACCATTCTCCATAAATAAATTCTTGTTTGGGAGGATGATTCCA
CGGTACCATTTCTTGCTGAATAATAATTGTTAATTCAATATATCGTAAGTTGCTTTTATCTCCTATTTTT
TTTGAAATAGGTCTAATTTTTTGTATAAGTATTTCTTTACTTTGATCTGTCAATGGTTCAGATACGACGA
CTAAAAAGTCAAGATCACTATTTGGTTTTAGTCCACTCTCAACTCCTGATCCAAACATGTAAGTACCAAT
AAGGTTATTTTTTAAATGTTTCCGAAGTATTTTTTTCACTTTATTAATTTGTTCGTATGTATTCAAATAT
ATCCTCCTCACTATTTTGATTAGTACCTATTTTATATCCATAGTTGTTAATTAAATAAACTTAATTTAGT
TTATTTATAGATTTCATTGGCTTCTAAATTTTTTATCTAGATAATAATTATTTTAGTTAATTTTATTCTA
GATTATATATGATATGATCTTTCATTTCCATAAAACTAAAGTAAGTGTAAACCTATTCATTGTTTTAAAA
ATATCTCTTGCCAGTCACGTTACGTTATTAGTTAGTTACCATCACGGAAAAAGGTTATGCTGCTTTTAAG
ACCCACTTTCACATTTAAGTTGTTTTTCTAATCCGCATATGATCAATTCAAGGCCGAATAAGAAGGCTGG
CTCTGCACCTTGGTGATCAAATAATTCGATAGCTTGTCGTAATAATGGCGGCATACTATCAGTAGTAGGT
GTTTCCCTTTCTTCTTTAGCGACTTGATGCTCTTGATCTTCCAATACGCAACCTAAAGTAAAATGCCCCA
CAGCGCTGAGTGCATATAATGCATTCTCTAGTGAAAAACCTTGTTGGCATAAAAAGGCTAATTGATTTTC
GAGAGTTTCATACTGTTTTTCTGTAGGCCGTGTACCTAAATGTACTTTTGCTCCATCGCGATGACTTAGT
AAAGCACATCTAAAACTTTTAGCGTTATTACGTAAAAAATCTTGCCAGCTTTCCCCTTCTAAAGGGCAAA
AGTGAGTATGGTGCCTATCTAACATCTCAATGGCTAAGGCGTCGAGCAAAGCCCGCTTATTTTTTACATG
CCAATACAATGTAGGCTGCTCTACACCTAGCTTCTGGGCGAGTTTACGGGTTGTTAAACCTTCGATTCCG
ACCTCATTAAGCAGCTCTAATGCGCTGTTAATCACTTTACTTTTATCTAATCTAGACATCATTAATTCCT
CCTTTTTGTTGACATTATATCATTGATAGAGTTATTTGTCAAACTAGTTTTTTATTTGGATCCCCTCGAG
TTCATGAAAAACTAAAAAAAATATTGACACTCTATCATTGATAGAGCATAATTAAAATAAGCTCTCTATC
ATTGATAGAGTGATATCGAATTCGGAGGCATATAGGAGGCAAAAATGGATAAGAAATACTCAATAGGCTT
AGATATCGGCACAAATAGCGTCGGATGGGCGGTGATCACTGATGAATATAAGGTTCCGTCTAAAAAGTTC
AAGGTTCTGGGAAATACAGACCGCCACAGTATCAAAAAAAATCTTATAGGGGCTCTTTTATTTGACAGTG
GAGAGACAGCGGAAGCGACTCGTCTCAAACGGACAGCTCGTAGAAGGTATACACGTCGGAAGAATCGTAT
TTGTTATCTACAGGAGATTTTTTCAAATGAGATGGCGAAAGTAGATGATAGTTTCTTTCATCGACTTGAA
GAGTCTTTTTTGGTGGAAGAAGACAAGAAGCATGAACGTCATCCTATTTTTGGAAATATAGTAGATGAAG
TTGCTTATCATGAGAAATATCCAACTATCTATCATCTGCGAAAAAAATTGGTAGATTCTACTGATAAAGC
GGATTTGCGCTTAATCTATTTGGCCTTAGCGCATATGATTAAGTTTCGTGGTCATTTTTTGATTGAGGGA
GATTTAAATCCTGATAATAGTGATGTGGACAAACTATTTATCCAGTTGGTACAAACCTACAATCAATTAT
TTGAAGAAAACCCTATTAACGCAAGTGGAGTAGATGCTAAAGCGATTCTTTCTGCACGATTGAGTAAATC
AAGACGATTAGAAAATCTCATTGCTCAGCTCCCCGGTGAGAAGAAAAATGGCTTATTTGGGAATCTCATT
GCTTTGTCATTGGGTTTGACCCCTAATTTTAAATCAAATTTTGATTTGGCAGAAGATGCTAAATTACAGC
TTTCAAAAGATACTTACGATGATGATTTAGATAATTTATTGGCGCAAATTGGAGATCAATATGCTGATTT
GTTTTTGGCAGCTAAGAATTTATCAGATGCTATTTTACTTTCAGATATCCTAAGAGTAAATACTGAAATA
ACTAAGGCTCCCCTATCAGCTTCAATGATTAAACGCTACGATGAACATCATCAAGACTTGACTCTTTTAA
AAGCTTTAGTTCGACAACAACTTCCAGAAAAGTATAAAGAAATCTTTTTTGATCAATCAAAAAACGGATA
TGCAGGTTATATTGATGGGGGAGCTAGCCAAGAAGAATTTTATAAATTTATCAAACCAATTTTAGAAAAA
ATGGATGGTACTGAGGAATTATTGGTGAAACTAAATCGTGAAGATTTGCTGCGCAAGCAACGGACCTTTG
ACAACGGCTCTATTCCCCATCAAATTCACTTGGGTGAGCTGCATGCTATTTTGAGAAGACAAGAAGACTT
TTATCCATTTTTAAAAGACAATCGTGAGAAGATTGAAAAAATCTTGACTTTTCGAATTCCTTATTATGTT
GGTCCATTGGCGCGTGGCAATAGTCGTTTTGCATGGATGACTCGGAAGTCTGAAGAAACAATTACCCCAT
GGAATTTTGAAGAAGTTGTCGATAAAGGTGCTTCAGCTCAATCATTTATTGAACGCATGACAAACTTTGA
TAAAAATCTTCCAAATGAAAAAGTACTACCAAAACATAGTTTGCTTTATGAGTATTTTACGGTTTATAAC
GAATTGACAAAGGTCAAATATGTTACTGAAGGAATGCGAAAACCAGCATTTCTTTCAGGTGAACAGAAGA
AAGCCATTGTTGATTTACTCTTCAAAACAAATCGAAAAGTAACCGTTAAGCAATTAAAAGAAGATTATTT
CAAAAAAATAGAATGTTTTGATAGTGTTGAAATTTCAGGAGTTGAAGATAGATTTAATGCTTCATTAGGT
ACCTACCATGATTTGCTAAAAATTATTAAAGATAAAGATTTTTTGGATAATGAAGAAAATGAAGATATCT
TAGAGGATATTGTTTTAACATTGACCTTATTTGAAGATAGGGAGATGATTGAGGAAAGACTTAAAACATA
TGCTCACCTCTTTGATGATAAGGTGATGAAACAGCTTAAACGTCGCCGTTATACTGGTTGGGGACGTTTG
TCTCGAAAATTGATTAATGGTATTAGGGATAAGCAATCTGGCAAAACAATATTAGATTTTTTGAAATCAG
ATGGTTTTGCCAATCGCAATTTTATGCAGCTGATCCATGATGATAGTTTGACATTTAAAGAAGACATTCA
AAAAGCACAAGTGTCTGGACAAGGCGATAGTTTACATGAACATATTGCAAATTTAGCTGGTAGCCCTGCT
ATTAAAAAAGGTATTTTACAGACTGTAAAAGTTGTTGATGAATTGGTCAAAGTAATGGGGCGGCATAAGC
CAGAAAATATCGTTATTGAAATGGCACGTGAAAATCAGACAACTCAAAAGGGCCAGAAAAATTCGCGAGA
GCGTATGAAACGAATCGAAGAAGGTATCAAAGAATTAGGAAGTCAGATTCTTAAAGAGCATCCTGTTGAA
AATACTCAATTGCAAAATGAAAAGCTCTATCTCTATTATCTCCAAAATGGAAGAGACATGTATGTGGACC
AAGAATTAGATATTAATCGTTTAAGTGATTATGATGTCGATCACATTGTTCCACAAAGTTTCCTTAAAGA
CGATTCAATAGACAATAAGGTCTTAACGCGTTCTGATAAAAATCGTGGTAAATCGGATAACGTTCCAAGT
GAAGAAGTAGTCAAAAAGATGAAAAACTATTGGAGACAACTTCTAAACGCCAAGTTAATCACTCAACGTA
AGTTTGATAATTTAACGAAAGCTGAACGTGGAGGTTTGAGTGAACTTGATAAAGCTGGTTTTATCAAACG
CCAATTGGTTGAAACTCGCCAAATCACTAAGCATGTGGCACAAATTTTGGATAGTCGCATGAATACTAAA
TACGATGAAAATGATAAACTTATTCGAGAGGTTAAAGTGATTACCTTAAAATCTAAATTAGTTTCTGACT
TCCGAAAAGATTTCCAATTCTATAAAGTACGTGAGATTAACAATTACCATCATGCCCATGATGCGTATCT
AAATGCCGTCGTTGGAACTGCTTTGATTAAGAAATATCCAAAACTTGAATCGGAGTTTGTCTATGGTGAT
TATAAAGTTTATGATGTTCGTAAAATGATTGCTAAGTCTGAGCAAGAAATAGGCAAAGCAACCGCAAAAT
ATTTCTTTTACTCTAATATCATGAACTTCTTCAAAACAGAAATTACACTTGCAAATGGAGAGATTCGCAA
ACGCCCTCTAATCGAAACTAATGGGGAAACTGGAGAAATTGTCTGGGATAAAGGGCGAGATTTTGCCACA
GTGCGCAAAGTATTGTCCATGCCCCAAGTCAATATTGTCAAGAAAACAGAAGTACAGACAGGCGGATTCT
CCAAGGAGTCAATTTTACCAAAAAGAAATTCGGACAAGCTTATTGCTCGTAAAAAAGACTGGGATCCAAA
AAAATATGGTGGTTTTGATAGTCCAACGGTAGCTTATTCAGTCCTAGTGGTTGCTAAGGTGGAAAAAGGG
AAATCGAAGAAGTTAAAATCCGTTAAAGAGTTACTAGGGATCACAATTATGGAAAGAAGTTCCTTTGAAA
AAAATCCGATTGACTTTTTAGAAGCTAAAGGATATAAGGAAGTTAAAAAAGACTTAATCATTAAACTACC
TAAATATAGTCTTTTTGAGTTAGAAAACGGTCGTAAACGGATGCTGGCTAGTGCCGGAGAATTACAAAAA
GGAAATGAGCTGGCTCTGCCAAGCAAATATGTGAATTTTTTATATTTAGCTAGTCATTATGAAAAGTTGA
AGGGTAGTCCAGAAGATAACGAACAAAAACAATTGTTTGTGGAGCAGCATAAGCATTATTTAGATGAGAT
TATTGAGCAAATCAGTGAATTTTCTAAGCGTGTTATTTTAGCAGATGCCAATTTAGATAAAGTTCTTAGT
GCATATAACAAACATAGAGACAAACCAATACGTGAACAAGCAGAAAATATTATTCATTTATTTACGTTGA
CGAATCTTGGAGCTCCCGCTGCTTTTAAATATTTTGATACAACAATTGATCGTAAACGATATACGTCTAC
AAAAGAAGTTTTAGATGCCACTCTTATCCATCAATCCATCACTGGTCTTTATGAAACACGCATTGATTTG
AGTCAGCTAGGAGGTGACTGACCAGGCATCAAATAAAACGAAAGGCTCAGTCGAAAGACTGGGCCTTTCG
TTTTATCTGTTGTTTGTCGGTGAACGCTCTCTACTAGAGTCACACTGGCTCACCTTCGGGTGGGCCTTTC
TGCGTTTATAATATACTCCTAAATTAACTTTTAAAGCAATGAAAATAGTGAACATTATAACTGTTGTGTA
ACAGAATGCAATTAGCATATTACTGTTACACAAATTAGTACAGTTTCTATGTTTTGACATACATTTGATG
AAAATTGTACATAATTTATGTGAAAAAAATC
